>Addgene plasmid #160987 | pGST-POLA1-N2-2A | addgene full sequence | sequence record 318091 | Addgene NGS Result
AACGCCAGCAACGCGGCCTTTTTACGGTTCCTGGCCTTTTGCTGGCCTTTTGCTCACATGTTCTTTCCTG
CGTTATCCCCTGATTCTGTGGATAACCGTATTACCGCCTTTGAGTGAGCTGATACCGCTCGCCGCAGCCG
AACGACCGAGCGCAGCGAGTCAGTGAGCGAGGAAGCGGAAGAGCGCCTGATGCGGTATTTTCTCCTTACG
CATCTGTGCGGTATTTCACACCGCATAAATTCCGACACCATCGAATGGCGCAAAACCTTTCGCGGTATGG
CATGATAGCGCCCGGAAGAGAGTCAATTCAGGGTGGTGAATGTGAAACCAGTAACGTTATACGATGTCGC
AGAGTATGCCGGTGTCTCTTATCAGACCGTTTCCCGCGTGGTGAACCAGGCCAGCCACGTTTCTGCGAAA
ACGCGGGAAAAAGTGGAAGCGGCGATGGCGGAGCTGAATTACATTCCCAACCGCGTGGCACAACAACTGG
CGGGCAAACAGTCGTTGCTGATTGGCGTTGCCACCTCCAGTCTGGCCCTGCACGCGCCGTCGCAAATTGT
CGCGGCGATTAAATCTCGCGCCGATCAACTGGGTGCCAGCGTGGTGGTGTCGATGGTAGAACGAAGCGGC
GTCGAAGCCTGTAAAGCGGCGGTGCACAATCTTCTCGCGCAACGCGTCAGTGGGCTGATCATTAACTATC
CGCTGGATGACCAGGATGCCATTGCTGTGGAAGCTGCCTGCACTAATGTTCCGGCGTTATTTCTTGATGT
CTCTGACCAGACACCCATCAACAGTATTATTTTCTCCCATGAAGACGGTACGCGACTGGGCGTGGAGCAT
CTGGTCGCATTGGGTCACCAGCAAATCGCGCTGTTAGCGGGCCCATTAAGTTCTGTCTCGGCGCGTCTGC
GTCTGGCTGGCTGGCATAAATATCTCACTCGCAATCAAATTCAGCCGATAGCGGAACGGGAAGGCGACTG
GAGTGCCATGTCCGGTTTTCAACAAACCATGCAAATGCTGAATGAGGGCATCGTTCCCACTGCGATGCTG
GTTGCCAACGATCAGATGGCGCTGGGCGCAATGCGCGCCATTACCGAGTCCGGGCTGCGCGTTGGTGCGG
ATATCTCGGTAGTGGGATACGACGATACCGAAGACAGCTCATGTTATATCCCGCCGTTAACCACCATCAA
ACAGGATTTTCGCCTGCTGGGGCAAACCAGCGTGGACCGCTTGCTGCAACTCTCTCAGGGCCAGGCGGTG
AAGGGCAATCAGCTGTTGCCCGTCTCACTGGTGAAAAGAAAAACCACCCTGGCGCCCAATACGCAAACCG
CCTCTCCCCGCGCGTTGGCCGATTCATTAATGCAGCTGGCACGACAGGTTTCCCGACTGGAAAGCGGGCA
GTGAGCGCAACGCAATTAATGTAAGTTAGCTCACTCATTAGGCACCCCAGGCTTTACACTTTATGCTTCC
GGCTCGTATGTTGTGTGGAATTGTGAGCGGATAACAATTTCACACAGGAAACAGCTATGACCATGATTAC
GGATTCACTGGCCGTCGTTTTACAACGTCGTGACTGGGAAAACCCTGGCGTTACCCAACTTAATCGCCTT
GCAGCACATCCCCCTTTCGCCAGCTGGCGTAATAGCGAAGAGGCCCGCACCGATCGCCCTTCCCAACAGT
TGCGCAGCCTGAATGGCGAATGGCGCTTTGCCTGGTTTCCGGCACCAGAAGCGGTGCCGGAAAGCTGGCT
GGAGTGCGATCTTCCTGAGGCCGATACTGTCGTCGTCCCCTCAAACTGGCAGATGCACGGTTACGATGCG
CCCATCTACACCAACGTGACCTATCCCATTACGGTCAATCCGCCGTTTGTTCCCACGGAGAATCCGACGG
GTTGTTACTCGCTCACATTTAATGTTGATGAAAGCTGGCTACAGGAAGGCCAGACGCGAATTATTTTTGA
TGGCGTTGGAATTAGCTTATCGACTGCACGGTGCACCAATGCTTCTGGCGTCAGGCAGCCATCGGAAGCT
GTGGTATGGCTGTGCAGGTCGTAAATCACTGCATAATTCGTGTCGCTCAAGGCGCACTCCCGTTCTGGAT
AATGTTTTTTGCGCCGACATCATAACGGTTCTGGCAAATATTCTGAAATGAGCTGTTGACAATTAATCAT
CGGCTCGTATAATGTGTGGAATTGTGAGCGGATAACAATTTCACACAGGAAACAGTATTCATGTCCCCTA
TACTAGGTTATTGGAAAATTAAGGGCCTTGTGCAACCCACTCGACTTCTTTTGGAATATCTTGAAGAAAA
ATATGAAGAGCATTTGTATGAGCGCGATGAAGGTGATAAATGGCGAAACAAAAAGTTTGAATTGGGTTTG
GAGTTTCCCAATCTTCCTTATTATATTGATGGTGATGTTAAATTAACACAGTCTATGGCCATCATACGTT
ATATAGCTGACAAGCACAACATGTTGGGTGGTTGTCCAAAAGAGCGTGCAGAGATTTCAATGCTTGAAGG
AGCGGTTTTGGATATTAGATACGGTGTTTCGAGAATTGCATATAGTAAAGACTTTGAAACTCTCAAAGTT
GATTTTCTTAGCAAGCTACCTGAAATGCTGAAAATGTTCGAAGATCGTTTATGTCATAAAACATATTTAA
ATGGTGATCATGTAACCCATCCTGACTTCATGTTGTATGACGCTCTTGATGTTGTTTTATACATGGACCC
AATGTGCCTGGATGCGTTCCCAAAATTAGTTTGTTTTAAAAAACGTATTGAAGCTATCCCACAAATTGAT
AAGTACTTGAAATCCAGCAAGTATATAGCATGGCCTTTGCAGGGCTGGCAAGCCACGTTTGGTGGTGGCG
ACCATCCTCCAAAAATCGATACGACCGAAAACCTGTATTTTCAGGGCGCCATGATGGCGCCCATGCACGA
AGAGGACTGTAAACTGGAGGCAAGCGCTGTGTCAGATTCAGGGAGTTTTGCAGCTTCCCGAGCTCGGCGA
GAAAAGAAATCAAAGAAAGGACGTCAAGAAGCTTTAGAGAGACTGAAAAAGGCTAAAGCTGGGGAGAAGT
ATAAATACGAAGTTGAGGACCTCACAAGTGTTTATGAAGAAGTTGATGAAGAGCAGTATTCGAAACTGGT
TCAGGCCCGTCAGGATGATGACGCGATTGTGGATGCCGATGGGATAGGCTATGTGGAAGATGGCAGAGAG
ATTTTTGATGATGACCTTGAGGATGATGCACTTGACACCTGTGGAAAAGGAAGTGATGGCAAAGCACACA
GAAAGGACAGGAAGGATGTAAAGAAACCTTCAGTGACAAAACCAAACAATATCAAGGCAATGTTCATTGC
TAGTGCCGGGAAGAAAACTACAGATAAAGCAGTAGACTTGTCCAAGGATGATCTGCTAGGTGACATTCTA
CAGGATCTAAACACTGAGACAGCTCAAATAACTCCACCACCTGTATTGATACCAAAGAAAAAAAGATCTA
CTGGGGCTTTGCTCAACCCTTTTTGAGATCCGGAATTCAAAGGCCTACGTCGACGAGCTCAACTAGTGCG
GCCGCTTTCGAATCTAGAGCCTGCAGTCTCGAGCGGCCGCATCGTGACTGACTGACGATCTGCCTCGCGC
GTTTCGGTGATGACGGTGAAAACCTCTGACACATGCAGCTCCCGGAGACGGTCACAGCTTGTCTGTAAGC
GGATGCCGGGAGCAGACAAGCCCGTCAGGGCGCGTCAGCGGGTGTTGGCGGGTGTCGGGGCGCAGCCATG
ACCCAGTCACGTAGCGATAGCGGAGTGTATAATTCTTGAAGACGAAAGGGCCTCGTGATACGCCTATTTT
TATAGGTTAATGTCATGATAATAATGGTTTCTTAGACGTCAGGTGGCACTTTTCGGGGAAATGTGCGCGG
AACCCCTATTTGTTTATTTTTCTAAATACATTCAAATATGTATCCGCTCATGAGACAATAACCCTGATAA
ATGCTTCAATAATATTGAAAAAGGAAGAGTATGAGTATTCAACATTTCCGTGTCGCCCTTATTCCCTTTT
TTGCGGCATTTTGCCTTCCTGTTTTTGCTCACCCAGAAACGCTGGTGAAAGTAAAAGATGCTGAAGATCA
GTTGGGTGCACGAGTGGGTTACATCGAACTGGATCTCAACAGCGGTAAGATCCTTGAGAGTTTTCGCCCC
GAAGAACGTTTTCCAATGATGAGCACTTTTAAAGTTCTGCTATGTGGCGCGGTATTATCCCGTGTTGACG
CCGGGCAAGAGCAACTCGGTCGCCGCATACACTATTCTCAGAATGACTTGGTTGAGTACTCACCAGTCAC
AGAAAAGCATCTTACGGATGGCATGACAGTAAGAGAATTATGCAGTGCTGCCATAACCATGAGTGATAAC
ACTGCGGCCAACTTACTTCTGACAACGATCGGAGGACCGAAGGAGCTAACCGCTTTTTTGCACAACATGG
GGGATCATGTAACTCGCCTTGATCGTTGGGAACCGGAGCTGAATGAAGCCATACCAAACGACGAGCGTGA
CACCACGATGCCTGCAGCAATGGCAACAACGTTGCGCAAACTATTAACTGGCGAACTACTTACTCTAGCT
TCCCGGCAACAATTAATAGACTGGATGGAGGCGGATAAAGTTGCAGGACCACTTCTGCGCTCGGCCCTTC
CGGCTGGCTGGTTTATTGCTGATAAATCTGGAGCCGGTGAGCGTGGGTCTCGCGGTATCATTGCAGCACT
GGGGCCAGATGGTAAGCCCTCCCGTATCGTAGTTATCTACACGACGGGGAGTCAGGCAACTATGGATGAA
CGAAATAGACAGATCGCTGAGATAGGTGCCTCACTGATTAAGCATTGGTAACTGTCAGACCAAGTTTACT
CATATATACTTTAGATTGATTTAAAACTTCATTTTTAATTTAAAAGGATCTAGGTGAAGATCCTTTTTGA
TAATCTCATGACCAAAATCCCTTAACGTGAGTTTTCGTTCCACTGAGCGTCAGACCCCGTAGAAAAGATC
AAAGGATCTTCTTGAGATCCTTTTTTTCTGCGCGTAATCTGCTGCTTGCAAACAAAAAAACCACCGCTAC
CAGCGGTGGTTTGTTTGCCGGATCAAGAGCTACCAACTCTTTTTCCGAAGGTAACTGGCTTCAGCAGAGC
GCAGATACCAAATACTGTCCTTCTAGTGTAGCCGTAGTTAGGCCACCACTTCAAGAACTCTGTAGCACCG
CCTACATACCTCGCTCTGCTAATCCTGTTACCAGTGGCTGCTGCCAGTGGCGATAAGTCGTGTCTTACCG
GGTTGGACTCAAGACGATAGTTACCGGATAAGGCGCAGCGGTCGGGCTGAACGGGGGGTTCGTGCACACA
GCCCAGCTTGGAGCGAACGACCTACACCGAACTGAGATACCTACAGCGTGAGCTATGAGAAAGCGCCACG
CTTCCCGAAGGGAGAAAGGCGGACAGGTATCCGGTAAGCGGCAGGGTCGGAACAGGAGAGCGCACGAGGG
AGCTTCCAGGGGGAAACGCCTGGTATCTTTATAGTCCTGTCGGGTTTCGCCACCTCTGACTTGAGCGTCG
ATTTTTGTGATGCTCGTCAGGGGGGCGGAGCCTATGGAAA
Features (pLannotate 1.2.2; 19 found; start..end, strand, type, name):
     48..181     +  rep_origin     RSF ori (fragment): Plasmids containing the RSF 1030 origin of replication can be propagated in E. coli cells that contain additional plasmids with compatible origins.
    186..237     -  misc_feature   bom (fragment): basis of mobility region from pBR322
    244..321     +  promoter       lacI promoter: lacI
    322..1404    +  CDS            lacI: lac repressor; lacI; The lac repressor binds to the lac operator to inhibit transcription in E. coli. This inhibition can be relieved by adding lactose or isopropyl-β-D-thiogalactopyranoside (IPTG).
   1417..1438    +  protein_bind   CAP binding site: CAP binding activates transcription in the presence of cAMP. E. coli catabolite activator protein
   1453..1483    +  promoter       lac promoter: promoter for the E. coli lac operon
   1491..1507    +  protein_bind   lac operator: The lac repressor binds to the lac operator to inhibit transcription in E. coli. This inhibition can be relieved by adding lactose or isopropyl-β-D-thiogalactopyranoside (IPTG). lac repressor encoded by lacI
   1527..1700    +  CDS            lacZα: LacZα fragment of β-galactosidase; lacZ fragment
   1964..2080    -  CDS            yciV (fragment): RNAAM_ECOLI - Also known as trpH From Escherichia coli (strain K12).
   2156..2184    +  promoter       tac promoter: strong E. coli promoter; hybrid between the trp and lac UV5 promoters
   2192..2208    +  protein_bind   lac operator: The lac repressor binds to the lac operator to inhibit transcription in E. coli. This inhibition can be relieved by adding lactose or isopropyl-β-D-thiogalactopyranoside (IPTG). lac repressor encoded by lacI
   2231..2884    +  CDS            GST26_SCHJA: Experimental evidence at protein level: Swiss-Prot protein existence level 1. GST isoenzymes appear to play a central role in the parasite detoxification system. Other functions are also suspected including a role in increasing the solubility of haematin in the parasite gut. From Schistosoma japonicum (Blood fluke).
   2897..2917    +  CDS            TEV site: tobacco etch virus (TEV) protease recognition and cleavage site
   2924..3523    +  CDS            Pola1 (fragment): DPOLA_MOUSE - Also known as Pola. Experimental evidence at protein level: Swiss-Prot protein existence level 1. Catalytic subunit of the DNA polymerase alpha complex (also known as the alpha DNA polymerase-primase complex) which plays an essential role in the initiation of DNA synthesis (PubMed:8253737, PubMed:8026492). During the S phase of the cell cycle, the DNA polymerase alpha complex (composed of a catalytic subunit POLA1, a regulatory subunit POLA2 and two primase subunits PRIM1 and PRIM2) is recruited to DNA at the replicative forks via direct interactions with MCM10 and WDHD1. The pri
   3630..3669    +  CDS            rop (fragment): Rop protein, which maintains plasmids at low copy number; rop
   3771..3811    +  misc_feature   bom (fragment): basis of mobility region from pBR322
   3916..4020    +  promoter       AmpR promoter: bla
   4021..4881    +  CDS            AmpR: β-lactamase; bla; confers resistance to ampicillin, carbenicillin, and related antibiotics
   5052..5640    +  rep_origin     ori: high-copy-number ColE1/pMB1/pBR322/pUC origin of replication
