[The description below was written by a language model from this plasmid's Addgene catalogue record and pLannotate feature annotations shown in this document.]
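Description:
pGST-POLA1-N2-2A is a bacterial expression plasmid built on the pGST-parallel backbone for producing a GST-tagged fragment of mouse DNA polymerase alpha catalytic subunit (Pola1) in E. coli. The sequenced plasmid is 5,640 nt and is maintained through a high-copy ColE1/pMB1-type origin with selection by the β-lactamase (AmpR) gene conferring ampicillin resistance. The annotation also picks up short remnants of backbone ancestry, including fragments of bom, rop and an RSF origin, along with a lac promoter/lacZα segment. These appear to be vestigial rather than functional parts of the expression design.

The expression cassette is driven by the tac promoter, a strong trp/lac hybrid promoter, followed by a lac operator. A plasmid-borne lacI gene with its own promoter supplies lac repressor, so transcription is held off until induced with IPTG. The open reading frame begins with Schistosoma japonicum glutathione S-transferase, followed by a TEV protease recognition site and then a 600 bp portion of Pola1. This arrangement allows the fusion protein to be captured on glutathione resin, and the GST moiety can be cleaved away if needed. The insert carries two alanine substitutions, W84A and D88A, which the "2A" in the name presumably denotes. The record does not state the exact residue boundaries of the "N2" fragment or the restriction sites used for cloning.

The stated purpose is simply to express a fragment of mouse Pola1. The associated publication concerns the interaction of DNA polymerase alpha with histones H3-H4 and the transfer of parental histones to lagging strands. The double mutant therefore plausibly serves as a variant for comparison with the wild-type fragment in binding assays, although the record does not describe the mutations' effect.
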