Addgene plasmid #160987: pGST-POLA1-N2-2A
Purpose: Express a fragment of mouse Pola1 protein
Depositing lab: Zhiguo Zhang. Depositing organization: Columbia University. Publication: DNA polymerase alpha interacts with H3-H4 and facilitates the transfer of parental histones to lagging strands. Li Z, Hua X, Serra-Cardona A, Xu X, Gan S, Zhou H, Yang WS, Chen CL, Xu RM, Zhang Z. Sci Adv. 2020 Aug 26;6(35):eabb5820. doi: 10.1126/sciadv.abb5820. eCollection 2020 Aug. PubMed 32923642.
Backbone
  Vector backbone: pGST-parallel
  Vector type: Bacterial Expression
Growth in bacteria
  Bacterial resistance: Ampicillin, 100 μg/mL
  Growth temperature: 37°C
  Growth strain: DH5alpha
  Copy number: High Copy
Gene/Insert
  Gene/Insert name: POLA1
  Species: M. musculus (mouse)
  Insert size (bp): 600
  Mutation: W84A/D88A
  Entrez Gene: Pola1 (a.k.a. AW321876, Pola)
  Tag / fusion protein: GST (N terminal on backbone)
  Cloning method: Restriction Enzyme; 5′ cloning site Unknown (unknown if destroyed)
Terms and licenses: Academic/Nonprofit Terms; Industry Terms: Not Available to Industry
How to cite: pGST-POLA1-N2-2A was a gift from Zhiguo Zhang (Addgene plasmid # 160987 ; http://n2t.net/addgene:160987 ; RRID:Addgene_160987)
